>Addgene plasmid #220282 | pGYL1_pPromALB_FireflyLuc | addgene full sequence | sequence record 437296 | Addgene NGS Result
GGCCTAACTGGCCGGTACCTGAGCTCGCTAGCCTCGAGGATATCAAGATCTGGCCTCGGCGGCCAAGCTT
TGCTCAAATGGGAGACAAAGAGATTAAGCTCTTATGTAAAATTTGCTGTTTTACATAACTTTAATGAATG
GACAAAGTCTTGTGCATGGGGGTGGGGGTGGGGTTAGAGGGGAACAGCTCCAGATGGCAAACATACGCAA
GGGATTTAGTCAAACAACTTTTTGGCAAAGATGGTATGATTTTGTAATGGGGTAGGAACCAATGAAATGC
GAGGTAAGTATGGTTAATAATCTACAGTTATTGGTTAAAGAAGTATATTAGAGCGAGTCTTTCTGCACAC
AGATCACCTTCCTATCAACCCCACTAGCCTCTGGCAAAAAGCTTGGCAATCCGGTACTGTTGGTAAAGCC
ACCATGGAAGATGCCAAAAACATTAAGAAGGGCCCAGCGCCATTCTACCCACTCGAAGACGGGACCGCCG
GCGAGCAGCTGCACAAAGCCATGAAGCGCTACGCCCTGGTGCCCGGCACCATCGCCTTTACCGACGCACA
TATCGAGGTGGACATTACCTACGCCGAGTACTTCGAGATGAGCGTTCGGCTGGCAGAAGCTATGAAGCGC
TATGGGCTGAATACAAACCATCGGATCGTGGTGTGCAGCGAGAATAGCTTGCAGTTCTTCATGCCCGTGT
TGGGTGCCCTGTTCATCGGTGTGGCTGTGGCCCCAGCTAACGACATCTACAACGAGCGCGAGCTGCTGAA
CAGCATGGGCATCAGCCAGCCCACCGTCGTATTCGTGAGCAAGAAAGGGCTGCAAAAGATCCTCAACGTG
CAAAAGAAGCTACCGATCATACAAAAGATCATCATCATGGATAGCAAGACCGACTACCAGGGCTTCCAAA
GCATGTACACCTTCGTGACTTCCCATTTGCCACCCGGCTTCAACGAGTACGACTTCGTGCCCGAGAGCTT
CGACCGGGACAAAACCATCGCCCTGATCATGAACAGTAGTGGCAGTACCGGATTGCCCAAGGGCGTAGCC
CTACCGCACCGCACCGCTTGTGTCCGATTCAGTCATGCCCGCGACCCCATCTTCGGCAACCAGATCATCC
CCGACACCGCTATCCTCAGCGTGGTGCCATTTCACCACGGCTTCGGCATGTTCACCACGCTGGGCTACTT
GATCTGCGGCTTTCGGGTCGTGCTCATGTACCGCTTCGAGGAGGAGCTATTCTTGCGCAGCTTGCAAGAC
TATAAGATTCAATCTGCCCTGCTGGTGCCCACACTATTTAGCTTCTTCGCTAAGAGCACTCTCATCGACA
AGTACGACCTAAGCAACTTGCACGAGATCGCCAGCGGCGGGGCGCCGCTCAGCAAGGAGGTAGGTGAGGC
CGTGGCCAAACGCTTCCACCTACCAGGCATCCGCCAGGGCTACGGCCTGACAGAAACAACCAGCGCCATT
CTGATCACCCCCGAAGGGGACGACAAGCCTGGCGCAGTAGGCAAGGTGGTGCCCTTCTTCGAGGCTAAGG
TGGTGGACTTGGACACCGGTAAGACACTGGGTGTGAACCAGCGCGGCGAGCTGTGCGTCCGTGGCCCCAT
GATCATGAGCGGCTACGTTAACAACCCCGAGGCTACAAACGCTCTCATCGACAAGGACGGCTGGCTGCAC
AGCGGCGACATCGCCTACTGGGACGAGGACGAGCACTTCTTCATCGTGGACCGGCTGAAGAGCCTGATCA
AATACAAGGGCTACCAGGTAGCCCCAGCCGAACTGGAGAGCATCCTGCTGCAACACCCCAACATCTTCGA
CGCCGGGGTCGCCGGCCTGCCCGACGACGATGCCGGCGAGCTGCCCGCCGCAGTCGTCGTGCTGGAACAC
GGTAAAACCATGACCGAGAAGGAGATCGTGGACTATGTGGCCAGCCAGGTTACAACCGCCAAGAAGCTGC
GCGGTGGTGTTGTGTTCGTGGACGAGGTGCCTAAAGGACTGACCGGCAAGTTGGACGCCCGCAAGATCCG
CGAGATTCTCATTAAGGCCAAGAAGGGCGGCAAGATCGCCGTGTAATAATTCTAGAGTCGGGGCGGCCGG
CCGCTTCGAGCAGACATGATAAGATACATTGATGAGTTTGGACAAACCACAACTAGAATGCAGTGAAAAA
AATGCTTTATTTGTGAAATTTGTGATGCTATTGCTTTATTTGTAACCATTATAAGCTGCAATAAACAAGT
TAACAACAACAATTGCATTCATTTTATGTTTCAGGTTCAGGGGGAGGTGTGGGAGGTTTTTTAAAGCAAG
TAAAACCTCTACAAATGTGGTAAAATCGATAAGGATCCGTCGACCGATGCCCTTGAGAGCCTTCAACCCA
GTCAGCTCCTTCCGGTGGGCGCGGGGCATGACTATCGTCGCCGCACTTATGACTGTCTTCTTTATCATGC
AACTCGTAGGACAGGTGCCGGCAGCGCTCTTCCGCTTCCTCGCTCACTGACTCGCTGCGCTCGGTCGTTC
GGCTGCGGCGAGCGGTATCAGCTCACTCAAAGGCGGTAATACGGTTATCCACAGAATCAGGGGATAACGC
AGGAAAGAACATGTGAGCAAAAGGCCAGCAAAAGGCCAGGAACCGTAAAAAGGCCGCGTTGCTGGCGTTT
TTCCATAGGCTCCGCCCCCCTGACGAGCATCACAAAAATCGACGCTCAAGTCAGAGGTGGCGAAACCCGA
CAGGACTATAAAGATACCAGGCGTTTCCCCCTGGAAGCTCCCTCGTGCGCTCTCCTGTTCCGACCCTGCC
GCTTACCGGATACCTGTCCGCCTTTCTCCCTTCGGGAAGCGTGGCGCTTTCTCATAGCTCACGCTGTAGG
TATCTCAGTTCGGTGTAGGTCGTTCGCTCCAAGCTGGGCTGTGTGCACGAACCCCCCGTTCAGCCCGACC
GCTGCGCCTTATCCGGTAACTATCGTCTTGAGTCCAACCCGGTAAGACACGACTTATCGCCACTGGCAGC
AGCCACTGGTAACAGGATTAGCAGAGCGAGGTATGTAGGCGGTGCTACAGAGTTCTTGAAGTGGTGGCCT
AACTACGGCTACACTAGAAGAACAGTATTTGGTATCTGCGCTCTGCTGAAGCCAGTTACCTTCGGAAAAA
GAGTTGGTAGCTCTTGATCCGGCAAACAAACCACCGCTGGTAGCGGTGGTTTTTTTGTTTGCAAGCAGCA
GATTACGCGCAGAAAAAAAGGATCTCAAGAAGATCCTTTGATCTTTTCTACGGGGTCTGACGCTCAGTGG
AACGAAAACTCACGTTAAGGGATTTTGGTCATGAGATTATCAAAAAGGATCTTCACCTAGATCCTTTTAA
ATTAAAAATGAAGTTTTAAATCAATCTAAAGTATATATGAGTAAACTTGGTCTGACAGCGGCCGCAAATG
CTAAACCACTGCAGTGGTTACCAGTGCTTGATCAGTGAGGCACCGATCTCAGCGATCTGCCTATTTCGTT
CGTCCATAGTGGCCTGACTCCCCGTCGTGTAGATCACTACGATTCGTGAGGGCTTACCATCAGGCCCCAG
CGCAGCAATGATGCCGCGAGAGCCGCGTTCACCGGCCCCCGATTTGTCAGCAATGAACCAGCCAGCAGGG
AGGGCCGAGCGAAGAAGTGGTCCTGCTACTTTGTCCGCCTCCATCCAGTCTATGAGCTGCTGTCGTGATG
CTAGAGTAAGAAGTTCGCCAGTGAGTAGTTTCCGAAGAGTTGTGGCCATTGCTACTGGCATCGTGGTATC
ACGCTCGTCGTTCGGTATGGCTTCGTTCAACTCTGGTTCCCAGCGGTCAAGCCGGGTCACATGATCACCC
ATATTATGAAGAAATGCAGTCAGCTCCTTAGGGCCTCCGATCGTTGTCAGAAGTAAGTTGGCCGCGGTGT
TGTCGCTCATGGTAATGGCAGCACTACACAATTCTCTTACCGTCATGCCATCCGTAAGATGCTTTTCCGT
GACCGGCGAGTACTCAACCAAGTCGTTTTGTGAGTAGTGTATACGGCGACCAAGCTGCTCTTGCCCGGCG
TCTATACGGGACAACACCGCGCCACATAGCAGTACTTTGAAAGTGCTCATCATCGGGAATCGTTCTTCGG
GGCGGAAAGACTCAAGGATCTTGCCGCTATTGAGATCCAGTTCGATATAGCCCACTCTTGCACCCAGTTG
ATCTTCAGCATCTTTTACTTTCACCAGCGTTTCGGGGTGTGCAAAAACAGGCAAGCAAAATGCCGCAAAG
AAGGGAATGAGTGCGACACGAAAATGTTGGATGCTCATACTCGTCCTTTTTCAATATTATTGAAGCATTT
ATCAGGGTTACTAGTACGTCTCTCAAGGATAAGTAAGTAATATTAAGGTACGGGAGGTATTGGACAGGCC
GCAATAAAATATCTTTATTTTCATTACATCTGTGTGTTGGTTTTTTGTGTGAATCGATAGTACTAACATA
CGCTCTCCATCAAAACAAAACGAAACAAAACAAACTAGCAAAATAGGCTGTCCCCAGTGCAAGTGCAGGT
GCCAGAACATTTCTCT
Features (pLannotate 1.2.2; 10 found; start..end, strand, type, name):
    158..174     +  polyA_signal   PGK poly(A) signal (fragment): mouse phosphoglycerate kinase 1 polyadenylation signal
    424..2076    +  CDS            luciferase: firefly luciferase synthetic luc2 version of the luciferase gene
   2120..2241    -  polyA_signal   SV40 poly(A) signal: SV40 polyadenylation signal
   2264..2332    -  CDS            large T antigen (fragment): large T antigen from SV40 (simian virus 40)
   2348..2480    +  CDS            TcR (fragment): tetracycline efflux protein; tet; confers resistance to tetracycline
   2660..3248    -  rep_origin     ori: high-copy-number ColE1/pMB1/pBR322/pUC origin of replication
   3448..4308    -  CDS            AmpR: β-lactamase confers resistance to ampicillin, carbenicillin, and related antibiotics
   4309..4350    -  promoter       AmpR promoter (fragment): bla
   4413..4461    +  polyA_signal   poly(A) signal: synthetic polyadenylation signal
   4475..4566    +  misc_feature   pause site: RNA polymerase II transcriptional pause signal from the human α2 globin gene
