[The description below was written by a language model from this plasmid's Addgene catalogue record and pLannotate feature annotations shown in this document.]
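Description:
pGYL1_pPromALB_FireflyLuc is a 4,566-nt luciferase reporter plasmid built on the pGL4.10 backbone and supplied as an empty vector for testing candidate enhancers. It is maintained in E. coli through a high-copy ColE1/pUC-type origin and selected with ampicillin via a β-lactamase (AmpR) gene driven by its bla promoter.

The reporter unit consists of the synthetic luc2 version of firefly luciferase, followed by an SV40 polyadenylation signal. According to the catalogue entry, luc2 is driven by a minimal Albumin promoter that lacks any enhancer. This promoter was not picked up as a named feature by the automated annotation, but the unannotated stretch immediately upstream of the luciferase coding sequence is where it would be expected to lie. A synthetic poly(A) signal and an RNA polymerase II transcriptional pause site from the human α2 globin gene sit upstream of the reporter region, where they terminate spurious read-through transcription from the backbone and so keep background luciferase signal low. The short matches annotated as PGK poly(A), SV40 large T antigen and TcR are small fragments, most likely incidental hits or sequence flanking the real elements rather than functional parts.

An enhancer of interest is cloned into the multiple cloning site, and its ability to raise luciferase output above the basal activity of the minimal Albumin promoter is measured. The associated publication concerns condition-specific enhancer discovery in mouse liver in vivo, which fits the choice of a liver-associated promoter, and the enhancerless plasmid itself can serve as the baseline control. The record does not state the position or composition of the MCS.
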