Addgene plasmid #220282: pGYL1_pPromALB_FireflyLuc
Purpose: (Empty Backbone) Firefly luciferase with minimal Albumin promoter without enhancer; enhancer of interest can be cloned into MCS
Depositing lab: David Waxman. Depositing organization: Boston University Main Campus. Publication: HDI-STARR-seq: Condition-specific enhancer discovery in mouse liver in vivo. Chang TY, Waxman DJ. BMC Genomics. 2024 Dec 24;25(1):1240. doi: 10.1186/s12864-024-11162-9. PubMed 39716078.
Backbone
  Vector backbone: pGL4.10
  Vector type: Luciferase
Growth in bacteria
  Bacterial resistance: Ampicillin, 100 μg/mL
  Growth temperature: 37°C
  Growth strain: NEB Stable
  Copy number: High Copy
Gene/Insert
  Gene/Insert name: None
Terms and licenses: Academic/Nonprofit Terms; Industry Terms: Not Available to Industry
How to cite: pGYL1_pPromALB_FireflyLuc was a gift from David Waxman (Addgene plasmid # 220282 ; http://n2t.net/addgene:220282 ; RRID:Addgene_220282)
